Addgene plasmid #8628: YEplac181-GAL11
Depositing lab: Jeff Strathern. Depositing organization: National Cancer Institute (NCI). Publication: Genetic interactions of DST1 in Saccharomyces cerevisiae suggest a role of TFIIS in the initiation-elongation transition. Malagon F, Tong AH, Shafer BK, Strathern JN. Genetics 2004 Mar;166(3):1215-27. 10.1534/genetics.166.3.1215 PubMed 15082542.
Backbone
  Vector backbone: YEplac181
  Backbone size w/o insert (bp): 5741
  Vector type: Bacterial Expression, Yeast Expression
Growth in bacteria
  Bacterial resistance: Ampicillin, 100 μg/mL
  Growth temperature: 37°C
  Growth strain: DH5alpha
  Copy number: High Copy
Gene/Insert
  Gene/Insert name: GAL11 (alt name: MED15)
  Species: S. cerevisiae (budding yeast)
  Insert size (bp): 4445
  Mutation: Wild type
  Entrez Gene: GAL11 (a.k.a. YOL051W, ABE1, MED15, RAR3, SDS4, SPT13)
  Cloning method: Restriction Enzyme; 5′ cloning site SmaI (destroyed during cloning); 3′ cloning site SmaI (destroyed during cloning)
  Sequencing primers: 5′ M13 foward
Terms and licenses: Academic/Nonprofit Terms; Industry Terms: Not Available to Industry
How to cite: YEplac181-GAL11 was a gift from Jeff Strathern (Addgene plasmid # 8628 ; http://n2t.net/addgene:8628 ; RRID:Addgene_8628)
