[The description below was written by a language model from this plasmid's Addgene catalogue record and pLannotate feature annotations shown in this document.]
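Description:
YEplac181-GAL11 is a yeast–E. coli shuttle plasmid built on the YEplac181 episomal backbone. It carries a genomic fragment of the Saccharomyces cerevisiae GAL11 gene, also known as MED15, which encodes a subunit of the Mediator transcriptional coactivator complex. In bacteria the plasmid replicates at high copy from a ColE1/pUC-type origin and is selected with ampicillin through the β-lactamase gene. In yeast it is maintained as a multicopy episome by the 2μ origin and is selected by leucine prototrophy through the LEU2 marker, which is driven by its own promoter.

The wild-type insert of about 4.4 kb was placed into the SmaI site of the pUC-type polylinker, and the site was destroyed at both junctions. This interrupts the lacZα region, so remnants of the lac promoter/operator, the MCS and lacZα flank the insert. The annotated GAL11 open reading frame lies on the minus strand. It is accompanied by neighbouring chromosomal sequence, including the snR81 snoRNA gene on one side and a fragment of the adjacent GSH2 coding region on the other. No heterologous yeast promoter is annotated, and several hundred base pairs of native flanking sequence lie upstream of the ORF. GAL11 is therefore presumably expressed from its own regulatory sequences, although the record does not state this explicitly. The short "LEU2 promoter" and "tet promoter" hits are small fragments and are probably not functional elements.

The associated study concerns genetic interactions of DST1 (TFIIS) in transcription initiation and elongation. The construct suits complementation of gal11/med15 mutants or testing the effects of raised GAL11 dosage in leu2 yeast strains.
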