Features (pLannotate 1.2.2; 19 found; start..end, strand, type, name):
      1..93      +  CDS            lacI (fragment): lac repressor; lacI; The lac repressor binds to the lac operator to inhibit transcription in E. coli. This inhibition can be relieved by adding lactose or isopropyl-β-D-thiogalactopyranoside (IPTG).
    106..127     +  protein_bind   CAP binding site: CAP binding activates transcription in the presence of cAMP. E. coli catabolite activator protein
    142..172     +  promoter       lac promoter: promoter for the E. coli lac operon
    180..196     +  protein_bind   lac operator: The lac repressor binds to the lac operator to inhibit transcription in E. coli. This inhibition can be relieved by adding lactose or isopropyl-β-D-thiogalactopyranoside (IPTG). lac repressor encoded by lacI
    233..270     -  misc_feature   MCS (fragment): pUC18/19 multiple cloning site
    273..455     -  CDS            GSH2 (fragment): GSHB_YEAST - Experimental evidence at protein level: Swiss-Prot protein existence level 1. From Saccharomyces cerevisiae (strain ATCC 204508 / S288c) (Baker's yeast).
    704..720     -  promoter       LEU2 promoter (fragment): S. cerevisiae LEU2
    892..4134    -  CDS            GAL11: MED15_YEAST - Also known as ABE1 From Saccharomyces cerevisiae (strain ATCC 204508 / S288c) (Baker's yeast).
   4540..4729    -  ncRNA          snR81: Accession: RF01246 - Small nucleolar RNA snR81
   4733..4890    +  CDS            lacZα (fragment): LacZα fragment of β-galactosidase; lacZ fragment
   4896..4948    -  misc_feature   bom (fragment): basis of mobility region from pBR322
   4944..5036    +  CDS            RAF1 (fragment): RAF_YEAST - Experimental evidence at transcript level: Swiss-Prot protein existence level 2. Antagonizes transcriptional repression of recombinase FLP by REP1-REP2. May play a role in plasmid partitioning. From Saccharomyces cerevisiae (strain ATCC 204508 / S288c) (Baker's yeast).
   5190..6536    -  rep_origin     2μ ori: yeast 2μ plasmid origin of replication
   6541..6557    -  promoter       tet promoter (fragment): E. coli promoter for tetracycline efflux protein gene
   6674..7766    -  CDS            LEU2: 3-isopropylmalate dehydrogenase, required for leucine biosynthesis; S. cerevisiae LEU2; yeast auxotrophic marker
   7785..8176    -  promoter       LEU2 promoter: S. cerevisiae LEU2
   8282..8386    +  promoter       AmpR promoter: bla
   8387..9247    +  CDS            AmpR: β-lactamase; bla; confers resistance to ampicillin, carbenicillin, and related antibiotics
   9418..10006   +  rep_origin     ori: high-copy-number ColE1/pMB1/pBR322/pUC origin of replication
>Addgene plasmid #8628 | YEplac181-GAL11 | depositor full sequence | sequence record 6721 | Author sequence
GCGCCCAATACGCAAACCGCCTCTCCCCGCGCGTTGGCCGATTCATTAATGCAGCTGGCACGACAGGTTT
CCCGACTGGAAAGCGGGCAGTGAGCGCAACGCAATTAATGTGAGTTAGCTCACTCATTAGGCACCCCAGG
CTTTACACTTTATGCTTCCGGCTCGTATGTTGTGTGGAATTGTGAGCGGATAACAATTTCACACAGGAAA
CAGCTATGACCATGATTACGCCAAGCTTGCATGCCTGCAGGTCGACTCTAGAGGATCCCCTCGGCCTCAT
CAAAACATTTCCTAGGAATTGGGGTTGGATAGATAGTTACTGGTGACACCGATGCATTTGATGGGTTCTC
CTCGAATTTAGGAGGATACATGGATAATCCATTAGTGATAGCCCATTGGTTAACTTCCTGGATCAATTCA
TTCAATTGATCCTTGGAAGGTGGATAGTGTGCCATATTTTATAGGAGTAGTGCTTTCTTCCTATAATTGC
TTGAAGTGGCACTTTGCTACCTTTGGAGGATCGTATATGGATGTGGTTGATTTGGGAGACATTTAGATAA
TTCAAGAAGGTTCAACTATTTGTCAGCACTAGCTAACCCGGCCAAAAAAGCGTACTGATGGAAATGACAC
TTTCTAGTACTGATGATAGTCAAGTCCATTGGATAAAAAGCTAGATTAGGTTATATTGTATTGATACTCA
TGTATATATATATATATATTATATAAAGAAAAATTACATTAAAAGTGGGGAGAAATTTTTGTGAAATAAA
GAATTTCTTTTCTGGAGTTAAAAAAGAGTTTGAAAGAAGGAGAAAAAAAAGATGTTGGTGACCATAACAC
CAAACGAAGTAACTTCAAAAGTATCAAAAGTATGGAAACTTCAAATGTTCAAGTAGCACTTGTCCAATTA
TTCCAATCCCATACATTGAATTGTTCTGAACTAGTCCCAGAAGTTAAAAATGGAGCTTCATTTGTTACTT
CTTGTTTTTCACTAGTTGTGGCTCCTGATTTTGTCATGAATGGGTCATCAGGAGAATCTACTTTAATTTT
TTTAGAATCACTCATTATATTTGAATCTGGTGATAGCACCGAGGCTATCGAATCTTGCGGGCTTATTTCT
AATACGCTGGCTTTTCTTTTTCTTGGGTTGCCGACATCCATATTAGAAGATGTGGACGGCGATGATGAAT
GAACCAAAGTGGACAAGTCTTTAAAGTTACCACCGATACCCTTGAATATAGCAGCTACATTGGACAACGC
TATCGAATACGACCTATTGCTCTTATTGAATTTACTCTTCATAACCAATTTGTTGTCTTTTATGGAAATG
TCAATGGAATCTTGATCGCGAGCCCTTTGAGCCGCTTTTGTAGGCTTCCTTTTGCCAGAGCCGTTGATGT
GATCAACCACAGCCTTTGGGATAGTGCATGACGTAAGCATCTCTTCATCTTTGATACCTAAGCAATCACC
CAGCGTACTCATAAACAAATCCATAGGAGAATCTTTGAAAATTTCTTGGCGATGTTTAAAACGAGAAGAT
ATCTCCAACTTCCTGATTTCCAAATCTTTTAACAAGAGTTCTTCCTTTCTGAATGCATTCTCTATAATGG
CACTATTATATGATGGTTGTGCACCCATAGGAGACTGTACAGTCTTCATATTATTGGGGTTTGGTGTGCC
ATTTTTAGTTTGGGTTTTCAGTGGAGAAGGATTTGTATTTGGGGTTGACTTAGCGGTATTTGATGCAGAC
CTAGGAGTGGGTTGTTGACTAGCGGCATTTGAAATTGATAGTTTCTTATTTGTTGATGGAATGCTGGTAA
CAGGTATCGTATTAGATTTTGTCCTGCCATTCACCTTACCGTTGATCGTCTTGTTCAGTGATGGGGTTGC
CGCAGCGGATACGGGAACTTTTGGTGTATTTTCCATAGAGTTCAAAAAATCCATGCTAGAGGTATTTTTA
TGGTTCATATATGGGATATTGTTACCGGGTGCATTAGCCATTGCCGAATAATTAGCCACACCAGGAGTCG
AGGAGGGATATATGTGCTGTTGCTGTTGTTGTTGCTGCTGTTGTTGTTGCTGCTGTTGTTGTTGCTGCTG
TTGTTGTTGCTGCTGCATTTTCAATTGCTGTAAATGCTGCATTTGCTGTAGTGACTGTTGCATATTTTGC
TGAGTTGCAATATTATTATTGTTTCCAGTAGAAGTAGTGCCTGGGTTCCCATTGTTGTTTGCCATTTGCT
GTTGTTGTCTTAAAATAGCTTGTCTTCTTAAAATTTGAATTCTCATACTTTCCCAATATTTTTGATACTT
AATAATTAACCTGTCAACGGTGTCTAATTTAACAACAAATATACCCTCGGCACATTTTTCTAGGATCTCT
TTTACAAAGATTCTTAACTGAAAAACTTCCTTCAAGAAGTTTTCATTCTTTGTGATGATGTAGACTTGTG
GGGCGAAATTACTCACCTGAACAAAAAGCTTTTGACCTTGCTTTAACTTCATTTTAATTTTTTCCTTTTC
TTCATTGGATAAAGAATTTGTTACGTCCGTAAGCCTTAGGTTGGTCTTAGAAGCATCCAAGGACAATTGC
TTAATTACTTCGACATCCTTTGCAGTAGGTGTCAACCCATGTAGTGGGTTAGGTTGTTGCTGAGCTTGTT
GTGGTTGTTGGGAGGGCTGGTGCTGAGCGTGTGCTTGTGCTTGTGCTTGGGCTTGGGCTTGGGCCTGCGC
CTGGGCTTGTGCCTGTGCCTGTGCCTGTGCTTGTGCTTGTGCTTGTGCTTGTGCTTGCGCTTGCGCCGCT
TGTGCCGCCTGTGCTTGAGCTTGTGCTTGAGCCTGTGCCTGAGCTTGAGCTTGAGCTTGAGCTTGAGCTT
GTTGCTGTTGTTGCATCTGATATAATTTAGAACTTGCGTTCTGTTGCTGAGAGAAAGCGGCAGCATTAGG
TGTAGCAGAAGTGGCAATGGTGTCATTATTGTTCGTGTTCTGTTGTTGTTGTTGTTGGATGATATTCATA
GGGACATTTTGGGCTCTCTGAAGGTTCGAGCCGTTGTTGTTAGCGTTATTGTTGTTCTTAACATCTCTCA
AAGCTTGGATTTTTCTCAGGGCCTTTTGGTTAATGTATTTCCTAATAAAACTTTGCTTGACAGGTTCCGT
CATCGTACTACCCAATTGTGTTTTTTCAAAATTCTTGCAGGTTTCGATGGCTTCTTGTAATAAGCTGCGT
TGCTCCTCTGGAGAAAAGATTTGGTTAATTTGGTTGAGGACGTTTGGTACGGTATTTTGTGATGATTGCT
GTTGCAAAGGGTTGTTGTTCGCACTTGAATTGGGAGGTTGCATTTGCTGCTGTTGAGGAATATTTATGTT
ATTGTTAATATTACCATTTTGGGGGAGGCCGTTGTTGTTGTTATTAGCTTGTGCTTGAGCCTGTGCTTGT
TGTTGCTGTAGCCTTGCTTTGAATAGCAACTGCTGGTGAATCTTGTAGACTTCCTTCGCAGCTTCCATAT
CCTGAGGTGTCAATAGCTTTTGTTGAGCCAAAGCAGTGACCTGCTGCCAGGTGTTGATATTGGGTGGAAT
GTTAGGAATTCTTTGCAGTAATTGTTTGGGAATAGGTGCCACTTTCATCTGGTTCACTAATTGTTGTTGT
TGAGGAGTCAATTGACGCCTCTGTTGCTGCTGCTGCTGTTGTTGTTGTTGTTGTTGATTTCTTAATTGTT
GCGCAACCTGTTGCCTTGCCTGAGCCTGCTGATTCAAGAACATCTGTGGGTTTAGATTCATATTGACATT
CATATTATTGGCGCTGTTGCCAGAATTTTTCAAGTTGTTAATATGGTGCTGTTCCACGGGTTTAATGTTG
TTATTAGCGGCAGCAGCAGTAACGGCGTTTTTCCTCGTATTGTACGTGTTGCGCATGACAGCAACTTTTT
CGTTCATGCTGTCCATGTATTCTTTCTTTGAAGAGCTCTTTGCGAACAAAGCTGCCTCGAAGTTTTTGGC
ATGAATTCTTATCTTATCAGCAGTGTCGGAGCTCCCTCCGTTCAGAGTGTTAATGTCCATGAGCACCTGA
AGCAACCCGTTGACGTTCTTCGCACGCTCGGCATTGGACAGAGTGTCTTTGTCTTGGACAGGAGCAGCAG
ACATAGCAGATTTAAAAGAAATAGCGTTTTAATCCTTGATCTTTGAGTACGGCACTATACGAAACGATAC
GCTTATAAAAATGGGGTTTAACTAACAAAGAAAAATATACCAGCACAAGTATATAGCAATGTCGTGGAAG
TACTTCTTTGTGGAACCAGCTGTTTCCAGAGACAAATTCCTAGTCCTTGTGAATGGTTGACTATTAAAAG
TTTGACTGTAAAGGTTAAGCACCTTCATCATCCTCATCCATAATATAATTTTCTGATCGACGCAACCGGG
GCCGGGGTGGAAGGAAGGCCCGATTCGAAATAAAAAAGAGGCCGCCACAATGTAGGGTAATGCCTAATTA
TATTAACTAGAGACTGACTGAATCATATTACTTAGTTACTACTACTCTTATCATGCAAGAAGATGTGAAA
AAGCGTCTTCCCCCAAATCATATAACTTCTGCACCATCCGTGGACTGTACAGGTTCAGCGGGGGAATATG
TAATTGCTTGTTAGGATTGCTCTTGGGACCGTAGTATCGCGACAAGGAAGTCTGTGTAGTTCCACTTGAT
GTGGGCTGCCTCGCCGCTTCTTTTGCAGGGTACCGAGCTCGAATTCACTGGCCGTCGTTTTACAACGTCG
TGACTGGGAAAACCCTGGCGTTACCCAACTTAATCGCCTTGCAGCACATCCCCCTTTCGCCAGCTGGCGT
AATAGCGAAGAGGCCCGCACCGATCGCCCTTCCCAACAGTTGCGCAGCCTGAATGGCGAATGGCGCCTGA
TGCGGTATTTTCTCCTTACGCATCTGTGCGGTATTTCACACCGCATATATCGGATCGTACTTGTTACCCA
TCATTGAATTTTGAACATCCGAACCTGGGAGTTTTCCCTGAAACAGATAGTATATTTGAACCTGTATAAT
AATATATAGTCTAGCGCTTTACGGAAGACAATGTATGTATTTCGGTTCCTGGAGAAACTATTGCATCTAT
TGCATAGGTAATCTTGCACGTCGCATCCCCGGTTCATTTTCTGCGTTTCCATCTTGCACTTCAATAGCAT
ATCTTTGTTAACGAAGCATCTGTGCTTCATTTTGTAGAACAAAAATGCAACGCGAGAGCGCTAATTTTTC
AAACAAAGAATCTGAGCTGCATTTTTACAGAACAGAAATGCAACGCGAAAGCGCTATTTTACCAACGAAG
AATCTGTGCTTCATTTTTGTAAAACAAAAATGCAACGCGAGAGCGCTAATTTTTCAAACAAAGAATCTGA
GCTGCATTTTTACAGAACAGAAATGCAACGCGAGAGCGCTATTTTACCAACAAAGAATCTATACTTCTTT
TTTGTTCTACAAAAATGCATCCCGAGAGCGCTATTTTTCTAACAAAGCATCTTAGATTACTTTTTTTCTC
CTTTGTGCGCTCTATAATGCAGTCTCTTGATAACTTTTTGCACTGTAGGTCCGTTAAGGTTAGAAGAAGG
CTACTTTGGTGTCTATTTTCTCTTCCATAAAAAAAGCCTGACTCCACTTCCCGCGTTTACTGATTACTAG
CGAAGCTGCGGGTGCATTTTTTCAAGATAAAGGCATCCCCGATTATATTCTATACCGATGTGGATTGCGC
ATACTTTGTGAACAGAAAGTGATAGCGTTGATGATTCTTCATTGGTCAGAAAATTATGAACGGTTTCTTC
TATTTTGTCTCTATATACTACGTATAGGAAATGTTTACATTTTCGTATTGTTTTCGATTCACTCTATGAA
TAGTTCTTACTACAATTTTTTTGTCTAAAGAGTAATACTAGAGATAAACATAAAAAATGTAGAGGTCGAG
TTTAGATGCAAGTTCAAGGAGCGAAAGGTGGATGGGTAGGTTATATAGGGATATAGCACAGAGATATATA
GCAAAGAGATACTTTTGAGCAATGTTTGTGGAAGCGGTATTCGCAATATTTTAGTAGCTCGTTACAGTCC
GGTGCGTTTTTGGTTTTTTGAAAGTGCGTCTTCAGAGCGCTTTTGGTTTTCAAAAGCGCTCTGAAGTTCC
TATACTTTCTAGCTAGAGAATAGGAACTTCGGAATAGGAACTTCAAAGCGTTTCCGAAAACGAGCGCTTC
CGAAAATGCAACGCGAGCTGCGCACATACAGCTCACTGTTCACGTCGCACCTATATCTGCGTGTTGCCTG
TATATATATATACATGAGAAGAACGGCATAGTGCGTGTTTATGCTTAAATGCGTACTTATATGCGTCTAT
TTATGTAGGATGAAAGGTAGTCTAGTACCTCCTGTGATATTATCCCATTCCATGCGGGGTATCGTATGCT
TCCTTCAGCACTACCCTTTAGCTGTTCTATATGCTGCCACTCCTCAATTGGATTAGTCTCATCCTTCAAT
GCTATCATTTCCTTTGATATTGGATCGATCCGATGATAAGCTGTCAAACATGAGAATTAATTCTACCCTA
TGAACATATTCCATTTTGTAATTTCGTGTCGTTTCTATTATGAATTTCATTTATAAAGTTTATGTACAAA
TATCATAAAAAAAGAGAATCTTTTTAAGCAAGGATTTTCTTAACTTCTTCGGCGACAGCATCACCGACTT
CGGTGGTACTGTTGGAACCACCTAAATCACCAGTTCTGATACCTGCATCCAAAACCTTTTTAACTGCATC
TTCAATGGCCTTACCTTCTTCAGGCAAGTTCAATGACAATTTCAACATCATTGCAGCAGACAAGATAGTG
GCGATAGGGTCAACCTTATTCTTTGGCAAATCTGGAGCAGAACCGTGGCATGGTTCGTACAAACCAAATG
CGGTGTTCTTGTCTGGCAAAGAGGCCAAGGACGCAGATGGCAACAAACCCAAGGAACCTGGGATAACGGA
GGCTTCATCGGAGATGATATCACCAAACATGTTGCTGGTGATTATAATACCATTTAGGTGGGTTGGGTTC
TTAACTAGGATCATGGCGGCAGAATCAATCAATTGATGTTGAACCTTCAATGTAGGAAATTCGTTCTTGA
TGGTTTCCTCCACAGTTTTTCTCCATAATCTTGAAGAGGCCAAAACATTAGCTTTATCCAAGGACCAAAT
AGGCAATGGTGGCTCATGTTGTAGGGCCATGAAAGCGGCCATTCTTGTGATTCTTTGCACTTCTGGAACG
GTGTATTGTTCACTATCCCAAGCGACACCATCACCATCGTCTTCCTTTCTCTTACCAAAGTAAATACCTC
CCACTAATTCTCTGACAACAACGAAGTCAGTACCTTTAGCAAATTGTGGCTTGATTGGAGATAAGTCTAA
AAGAGAGTCGGATGCAAAGTTACATGGTCTTAAGTTGGCGTACAATTGAAGTTCTTTACGGATTTTTAGT
AAACCTTGTTCAGGTCTAACACTACCTGTACCCCATTTAGGACCACCCACAGCACCTAACAAAACGGCAT
CAACCTTCTTGGAGGCTTCCAGCGCCTCATCTGGAAGTGGGACACCTGTAGCATCGATAGCAGCACCACC
AATTAAATGATTTTCGAAATCGAACTTGACATTGGAACGAACATCAGAAATAGCTTTAAGAACCTTAATG
GCTTCGGCTGTGATCTTGACCAACGTGGTCACCTGGCAAAACGACGATCTTCTTAGGGGCAGACATAGGG
GCAGACATTAGAATGTATATCCTTGAAATATATATATATATTGCTGAAATGTAAAAGGTAAGAAAAGTTA
GAATAAGACGATTGCTAACCACCTATTGGAAAAAACAATAGGTCCTTAAATAATATTGTCAACTTCAAGT
ATTGTGATGCAAGCATTTAGTCATGAACGCTTCTCTATTCTATATGAAAAGCCGGTTCCGGCCTCTCACC
TTTCCTTTTTCTCCCAATTTTTCAGTTGAAAAAGGTATATGCGCGGCGACCTCTGAAATTAACAAAAAAT
TTCCAGTCATCGAATTTGTCTGTGCGATAGCGCCCCTGTGTGTTCTCGTTATGTTGAGGAAAAAAATAAT
GGTTGCTAAGAGATTCGAACTCTTGCATCTTACGATACCTGAGTATTCCCACAGTTAATTCTTGAAGACG
AAAGGGCCTCGTGATACGCCTATTTTTATAGGTTAATGTCATGATAATAATGGTTTCTTAGACGTCAGGT
GGCACTTTTCGGGGAAATGTGCGCGGAACCCCTATTTGTTTATTTTTCTAAATACATTCAAATATGTATC
CGCTCATGAGACAATAACCCTGATAAATGCTTCAATAATATTGAAAAAGGAAGAGTATGAGTATTCAACA
TTTCCGTGTCGCCCTTATTCCCTTTTTTGCGGCATTTTGCCTTCCTGTTTTTGCTCACCCAGAAACGCTG
GTGAAAGTAAAAGATGCTGAAGATCAGTTGGGTGCACGAGTGGGTTACATCGAACTGGATCTCAACAGCG
GTAAGATCCTTGAGAGTTTTCGCCCCGAAGAACGTTTTCCAATGATGAGCACTTTTAAAGTTCTGCTATG
TGGCGCGGTATTATCCCGTATTGACGCCGGGCAAGAGCAACTCGGTCGCCGCATACACTATTCTCAGAAT
GACTTGGTTGAGTACTCACCAGTCACAGAAAAGCATCTTACGGATGGCATGACAGTAAGAGAATTATGCA
GTGCTGCCATAACCATGAGTGATAACACTGCGGCCAACTTACTTCTGACAACGATCGGAGGACCGAAGGA
GCTAACCGCTTTTTTGCACAACATGGGGGATCATGTAACTCGCCTTGATCGTTGGGAACCGGAGCTGAAT
GAAGCCATACCAAACGACGAGCGTGACACCACGATGCCTGTAGCAATGGCAACAACGTTGCGCAAACTAT
TAACTGGCGAACTACTTACTCTAGCTTCCCGGCAACAATTAATAGACTGGATGGAGGCGGATAAAGTTGC
AGGACCACTTCTGCGCTCGGCCCTTCCGGCTGGCTGGTTTATTGCTGATAAATCTGGAGCCGGTGAGCGT
GGGTCTCGCGGTATCATTGCAGCACTGGGGCCAGATGGTAAGCCCTCCCGTATCGTAGTTATCTACACGA
CGGGGAGTCAGGCAACTATGGATGAACGAAATAGACAGATCGCTGAGATAGGTGCCTCACTGATTAAGCA
TTGGTAACTGTCAGACCAAGTTTACTCATATATACTTTAGATTGATTTAAAACTTCATTTTTAATTTAAA
AGGATCTAGGTGAAGATCCTTTTTGATAATCTCATGACCAAAATCCCTTAACGTGAGTTTTCGTTCCACT
GAGCGTCAGACCCCGTAGAAAAGATCAAAGGATCTTCTTGAGATCCTTTTTTTCTGCGCGTAATCTGCTG
CTTGCAAACAAAAAAACCACCGCTACCAGCGGTGGTTTGTTTGCCGGATCAAGAGCTACCAACTCTTTTT
CCGAAGGTAACTGGCTTCAGCAGAGCGCAGATACCAAATACTGTCCTTCTAGTGTAGCCGTAGTTAGGCC
ACCACTTCAAGAACTCTGTAGCACCGCCTACATACCTCGCTCTGCTAATCCTGTTACCAGTGGCTGCTGC
CAGTGGCGATAAGTCGTGTCTTACCGGGTTGGACTCAAGACGATAGTTACCGGATAAGGCGCAGCGGTCG
GGCTGAACGGGGGGTTCGTGCACACAGCCCAGCTTGGAGCGAACGACCTACACCGAACTGAGATACCTAC
AGCGTGAGCTATGAGAAAGCGCCACGCTTCCCGAAGGGAGAAAGGCGGACAGGTATCCGGTAAGCGGCAG
GGTCGGAACAGGAGAGCGCACGAGGGAGCTTCCAGGGGGAAACGCCTGGTATCTTTATAGTCCTGTCGGG
TTTCGCCACCTCTGACTTGAGCGTCGATTTTTGTGATGCTCGTCAGGGGGGCGGAGCCTATGGAAAAACG
CCAGCAACGCGGCCTTTTTACGGTTCCTGGCCTTTTGCTGGCCTTTTGCTCACATGTTCTTTCCTGCGTT
ATCCCCTGATTCTGTGGATAACCGTATTACCGCCTTTGAGTGAGCTGATACCGCTCGCCGCAGCCGAACG
ACCGAGCGCAGCGAGTCAGTGAGCGAGGAAGCGGAAGA
