>Addgene plasmid #8628 | YEplac181-GAL11 | addgene partial sequence | sequence record 17116 | M13-F20 5'-TGTAAAACGACGGCCAGT-3'
AAGAAGCGGCGAGGCAGCCCACATCAAGTGGAACTACACAGACTTCCTTGTCGCGATACTACGGTCCCAA
GAGCAATCCTAACAAGCAATTACATATTCCCCCGCTGAACCTGTACAGTCCACGGATGGTGCAGAAGTTA
TATGATTTGGGGGAAGACGCTTTTTCACATCTTCTTGCATGATAAGAGTAGTAGTAACTAAGTAATATGA
TTCAGTCAGTCTCTAGTTAATATAATTAGGCATTACCCTACATTGTGGCGGCCTCTTTTTTATTTCGAAT
CGGGCCTTCCTTCCACCCCGGCCCCGGTTGCGTCGATCAGAAAATTATATTATGGATGAGGATGATGAAG
GTGCTTAACCTTTACAGTCAAACTTTTAATAGTCAACCATTCACAAGGACTAGGAATTTGTCTCTGGAAA
CAGCTGGTTCCACAAAGAAGTACTTCCACGACATTGCTATATACTTGTGCTGGTATATTTTTCTTTGTTA
GTTAAACCCCATTTTTATAAGCGTATCGTTTCGTATAGTGCCGTACTCAAAGATCAAGGATTAAAACGCT
ATTTCTTTTAAATCTGCTATGTCTGCTGCTCCTGTCCAAGACAAAGACACTCTGTCCAATGCCGAGCGTG
CGAAGAACGTCAACGGGTTGCTTCAGGTGCTCATGGACATTAACACTCTGAACGGAGGGAGCTCCGACAC
TGCTGATAAGATAAGAATTCATGCCAAAAACTTCGAGGCAGCTTTGTTCGCAAAGAGCTCTTTCAAGAAA
GAATACATGGACAGCATGAACGAAAAGTTGCTGTCATGCGCACACGTACATACGAGGAAAACGCCGTACT
GCTGC
